Addgene plasmid #170892: pGREAT4
Purpose: GoldenBraid Double Transcriptional Unit - pG10-90_E-Luc_NOSt+pNOS_Red-F_NOSt
Depositing lab: Markita Landry. Depositing organization: University of California, Berkeley. Publication: A Ratiometric Dual Color Luciferase Reporter for Fast Characterization of Transcriptional Regulatory Elements in Plants. Gonzalez-Grandio E, Demirer GS, Ma W, Brady S, Landry MP. ACS Synth Biol. 2021 Sep 14. doi: 10.1021/acssynbio.1c00248. PubMed 34520169.
Backbone
  Vector backbone: pDGB1_omega1
  Backbone manufacturer: Diego Orzaez Lab
  Backbone size w/o insert (bp): 2925
  Vector type: Plant Expression, Luciferase, Synthetic Biology
Growth in bacteria
  Bacterial resistance: Spectinomycin, 50 μg/mL
  Growth temperature: 37°C
  Growth strain: DH5alpha
  Copy number: High Copy
Gene/Insert
  Gene/Insert name: E-Luc (alt name: Enhanced beetle luciferase)
  Species: Pyrearinus termitilluminans (E-Luc) and Luciola curciata (Red-F)
  Insert size (bp): 4824
  Mutation: c.375C>T silent mutation to remove BbsI site (E-Luc), p.S286Y Red mutant (RedF)
  Promoter: pG10-90
  Cloning method: Restriction Enzyme; 5′ cloning site Esp3I (destroyed during cloning); 3′ cloning site Esp3I (destroyed during cloning)
  Sequencing primers: 5′ GGGAAACGCCTGGTATCTTT; 3′ CCGATCCCCGGAATTAGATC
Terms and licenses: Academic/Nonprofit Terms; Industry Terms: Not Available to Industry
Depositor comments: Encodes both E-Luc and Red-F transcriptional units. Insert can be excised by BsaI digestion. Requires pSOUP for replication in agrobacterium . Please visit https://www.biorxiv.org/content/10.1101/2021.05.26.443018v2 to read the preprint on bioRxiv
How to cite: pGREAT4 was a gift from Markita Landry (Addgene plasmid # 170892 ; http://n2t.net/addgene:170892 ; RRID:Addgene_170892)
