[The description below was written by a language model from this plasmid's Addgene catalogue record and pLannotate feature annotations shown in this document.]
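Description:
pGREAT4 is a plant binary expression plasmid built in the GoldenBraid omega-level destination vector pDGB1_omega1, carrying two luciferase transcriptional units for ratiometric dual-colour reporter assays. In E. coli it is maintained at high copy through a ColE1/pUC-type origin and selected with spectinomycin via the aadA gene. It also carries the pSa origin for Agrobacterium, but, as in pGreen-type vectors, replication there depends on the helper plasmid pSOUP. Left and right T-DNA border repeats from nopaline C58 flank the payload, so the cassette can be delivered to plant cells by Agrobacterium-mediated transfer.

The roughly 4.8 kb insert holds two units in the same orientation. The first places E-Luc, the enhanced beetle luciferase from Pyrearinus termitilluminans, under the G10-90 promoter with a NOS terminator. The automated annotation detects only short 35S-related promoter fragments in this promoter region and does not label the E-Luc coding sequence, which presumably lies in the unannotated stretch upstream of the first NOS terminator. This E-Luc copy carries a silent change that removes a BbsI site, for compatibility with Type IIS cloning. The second unit expresses Red-F, the S286Y red-shifted mutant of Luciola cruciata luciferase, from the NOS promoter with a second NOS terminator.

The two units were assembled with Esp3I, destroying those sites, and the combined insert can be released with BsaI for further GoldenBraid assembly. Because the two luciferases emit different colours, one can normalise the other in the same sample. The associated work uses this design for rapid characterisation of transcriptional regulatory elements in plants. Several other small annotated hits (dU6-3, AmpR promoter, GmR, Tn903 fragments) are short partial matches and probably not functional parts.
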