Features (pLannotate 1.2.2; 18 found; start..end, strand, type, name):
     71..89      -  misc_feature   MCS (fragment): pUC18/19 multiple cloning site
    161..206     +  promoter       35SPPDK promoter (fragment): hybrid promoter consisting of the cauliflower mosaic virus 35S enhancer fused to the maize C4PPDK basal promoter (Yoo et al., 2007)
    205..251     +  promoter       minimal CaMV 35S promoter: minimal 35S promoter from cauliflower mosaic virus
   1003..1019    -  promoter       dU6-3 promoter (fragment): RNA polymerase III promoter for Drosophila U6-3 snRNA (Port et al., 2014)
   1918..2170    +  terminator     NOS terminator: nopaline synthase terminator and poly(A) signal
   2291..2378    +  promoter       AmpR promoter (fragment): bla
   2481..2660    +  promoter       NOS promoter: nopaline synthase promoter
   2719..4338    +  CDS            LUCI_LUCCR: Experimental evidence at protein level: Swiss-Prot protein existence level 1. Produces green light with a wavelength of 544 nm. From Luciola cruciata (Japanese firefly) (Genji firefly).
   4365..4617    +  terminator     NOS terminator: nopaline synthase terminator and poly(A) signal
   4738..4825    +  promoter       AmpR promoter (fragment): bla
   4859..4883    +  misc_feature   RB T-DNA repeat: right border repeat from nopaline C58 T-DNA
   4974..5562    -  rep_origin     ori: high-copy-number ColE1/pMB1/pBR322/pUC origin of replication
   5736..6524    -  CDS            aadA: S3AD_ECOLX - Experimental evidence at protein level: Swiss-Prot protein existence level 1. Mediates bacterial resistance to the antibiotics streptomycin and spectinomycin. From Escherichia coli.
   6531..6587    -  CDS            GmR (fragment): gentamycin acetyltransferase; aacC1; confers resistance to gentamycin
   6763..6786    -  promoter       Pc promoter (fragment): intI1 (promoter lies within the coding sequence); class 1 integron promoter
   7062..7163    +  CDS            TRA2_ECOLX (fragment): Protein predicted: Swiss-Prot protein existence level 4. Required for transposition of transposon Tn903. From Escherichia coli.
   7168..7603    +  rep_origin     pSa ori: origin of replication from bacterial plasmid pSa
   7730..3       +  misc_feature   LB T-DNA repeat (across the origin): left border repeat from nopaline C58 T-DNA (truncated)
>Addgene plasmid #170892 | pGREAT4 | addgene full sequence | sequence record 334469 | Addgene NGS Result
TAACGGATCCGGTCTCAGGAGATAGTTTAAACTGAAGGCGGGAAACGACAATCTGATCCAAGCTCAAGCT
AAGCTTGCATGCCTGCAGGATATCGTGGATCCAAGCTTGCCACGTGCCGCCACGTGCCGCCACGTGCCGC
CACGTGCCTCTAGAGGATCCATCTCCACTGACGTAAGGGATGACGCACAATCCCACTATCCTTCGCAAGA
CCCTTCCTCTATATAAGGAAGTTCATTTCATTTGGAGAGGACACGCTGGGATCCAATGGAGAGAGAGAAG
AACGTGGTGTACGGCCCCGAGCCCAAGCACCCTCTGGGCAACTTCACCGCCGGCGAGATGCTGTACAACG
CTCTGCACAAGCACTCCCACATCCCCCAGGCCATCCTGGACGTGATGGGCAACGAGTCCCTTTCCTACCA
GGAGTTCTTCGACACTACTGTGAAGCTGGGCCAGAGCCTCCAGAACTGTGGCTACAAGATGAACGATGTC
GTGTCGATCTGTGCAGAGAACAACAAGAGATTCTTCATCCCCATCATCTCCGCCTGGTACATCGGCATGG
TGGTGGCCCCTGTGAACGAGGACTATATCCCAGACGAGCTGTGTAAAGTGACCGGCATCTCCAAGCCGAT
CCTGGTCTTTACCACTAGGAAGATCCTGCCTAAGGTTTTGGAGGTTAAAGACAGAACCAACTACATAAAG
AGGATCATCATACTGGACTCTGAAGAGAACCTGCTGGGCTGCGAGAGCCTGCACAACTTCATGTCCAGGT
ACTCCGACAACAACCTCCAAACATTCAAGCCTCTGCACTACGACCCTGTGGACCAGGTAGCCGCCATCCT
GTGCTCCTCCGGCACAACCGGCCTGCCTAAAGGCGTGATGCAGACCCACAGGAACATCTGTGTGAGACTC
ACACACGCATCTGACCCCAGAGTGGGTACACAACTCATCCCCGGCGTATCCGTGCTGGCCTACCTGCCAT
TCTTCCACGCCTTCGGCTTCAGTATCAACCTGGGCTATTTCATGGTGGGCCTGAGAGTGGTGATGCTCCG
AAGGTTTAACCAGGAGGTGTTCCTGAAGGCCATCCAGGACTACGAGGTGAGGAGCGTGATCAACGTTCCC
TCCACAATCCTGTTCCTGTCCAAGAGCCCTCTGGTGGACAAGTACGACCTATCCACCCTGGCGGAGCTGT
GCTGTGGAGCCGCTCCTCTGGCGAAGGAGGTGGCCGAGATCGCCGTGAAGAGGCTGAACCTGCCAGGGAT
ACGGTGTGGCTACGGTCTAACAGAGTCTACCTCCGCCAACATCCATACTCTGCACAACGAGTTCAAGTCC
GGCTCCCTGGGCAAGGTGACACCTTACATGGCCGCCAAGATCATCGACAGGAACACCGGCGAGGCCCTGG
GTCCAAACCAGGTGGGCGAGCTGTGCATCTGGGGACCTATGGTAACAAAAGGCTATGTGAACAACCCACA
GGCTACTAAGGAGGCCATCGACGACGACGGCTGGCTGCACTCTGGCGACTTCGGCTACTACGACGAGGAC
GAGTATTTCTACATCGTGGACCGGTACAAGGAGCTGATCAAATACAAGGGCTATCAGGTCGCCCCTGTGG
AGCTGGAGGAGATCCTCCTTCAGCACCCAGGCATCAGGGACGTGGCCGTCGTGGGTATCCCTGACATCGA
GGCCGGCGAGCTGCCAGCCGGCTTCGTGGTGAAGCAGCCCGGCGCCCAACTCACCGCTAAGGAGGTGTAC
GACTTCCTGGCCCAGAGGGTGTCTCACTCCAAGTACCTGAGGGGCGGCGTAAGGTTCGTGGACTCTATCC
CCAGGAACGTGACAGGCAAGATTAGTCGAAAAGAGCTGAGGGAGGCCCTGATGGAGAAGGCTTCTAAGCT
GTAAGCTTGGAATGGATCTTCGATCCCGATCGTTCAAACATTTGGCAATAAAGTTTCTTAAGATTGAATC
CTGTTGCCGGTCTTGCGACGATTATCATATAATTTCTGTTGAATTACGTTAAGCATGTAATAATTAACAT
GTAATGCATGACGTTATTTATGAGATGGGTTTTTATGATTAGAGTCCCGCAATTATACATTTAATACGCG
ATAGAAAACAAAATATAGCGCGCAAACTAGGATAAATTATCGCGCGCGGTGTCATCTATGTTACTAGATC
GGGAATTGCCAAGCTAATTCTTGAAGATGAAAGGGCCTCGTGATACGCCTATTTTTATAGGTTAATGTCA
TGATAATAATGGTTTCTTAGACGTCAGGTGGCACTTTTCGGGGAAATGTGCGCGGAACCCCTATTTGTTT
ATTTTTCTAAATACATTCAAATATGTATCCGCTCATGAGACAATAACCCTGATAAATGCTTCAATAATGG
GACCGACTCGCGCTGTCAGGAGATACATGAGAATTAAGGGAGTCACGGTATGACCCCCGCCGATGACGCG
GGACAAGCCGTTTTACGTTTGGAACTGACAGAACCGCAACGTTGAAGGAGCCACTGAGCCGCGGGTTTCT
GGAGTTTAATGAGCTAAGCACATACGTCAGAAACCATTATTGCGCGTTCAAAAGTCGCCTAAGGTCACTA
TCAGCTAGCAAATATTTCTTGTCAAAAATGCTCCACTGACGTTCCATAAATTCCCCTCGGTATCCAATTA
GAGTCTCATATTCACTCTCAACTCGATCGAGGCAATGGAGAACATGGAGAACGACGAGAACATTGTGGTG
GGACCCAAGCCGTTCTACCCGATCGAGGAGGGTTCCGCTGGCACCCAGCTGCGCAAGTACATGGAGCGCT
ACGCTAAGCTGGGTGCTATCGCCTTCACCAACGCCGTGACCGGTGTGGATTACTCCTACGCCGAGTACCT
GGAGAAGTCCTGCTGCCTCGGAAAGGCCCTGCAGAACTACGGTCTGGTCGTGGATGGCCGCATTGCCCTC
TGCTCGGAGAACTGCGAGGAGTTCTTCATTCCCGTGATCGCTGGTCTGTTCATCGGAGTCGGCGTTGCCC
CAACCAACGAGATCTACACCCTGCGCGAGCTGGTCCACAGCCTGGGTATCAGCAAGCCGACCATCGTTTT
CTCGAGCAAGAAGGGCCTCGACAAGGTTATCACCGTGCAAAAAACCGTCACCACCATCAAGACCATCGTT
ATCCTGGATTCCAAGGTTGACTACCGCGGTTACCAGTGCCTCGACACCTTCATCAAGCGTAACACCCCAC
CCGGCTTCCAAGCCTCCTCCTTCAAAACCGTGGAGGTTGATCGCAAGGAGCAGGTGGCCCTGATCATGAA
CTCCTCCGGCTCCACCGGTCTGCCAAAGGGCGTGCAGCTGACCCACGAGAACACCGTCACCCGCTTCTCG
CATGCCCGTGATCCCATCTACGGCAACCAGGTGTCCCCAGGCACCGCCGTCCTGACCGTCGTGCCCCTCC
ACCACGGCTTCGGCATGTTCACCACTCTCGGCTACTTGATCTGCGGCTTCCGTGTGGTGATGCTGACTAA
GTTCGACGAGGAGACTTTCCTCAAGACCCTGCAAGACTACAAGTGCACTTACGTGATCCTGGTGCCGACC
CTGTTCGCCATCCTGAACAAGAGCGAGCTGTTGAACAAATACGACCTGTCGAACCTGGTGGAGATCGCTT
CCGGCGGCGCCCCACTGTCGAAGGAAGTTGGCGAGGCCGTTGCTCGCCGCTTCAACCTGCCCGGCGTCCG
TCAGGGTTACGGCCTGACCGAGACTACCTCGGCTATCATCATCACCCCCGAGGGCGACGATAAGCCCGGC
GCTTCCGGCAAGGTTGTTCCACTCTTCAAAGCCAAGGTGATCGACCTGGACACCAAGAAGTCCCTGGGTC
CCAACCGTCGCGGAGAAGTGTGCGTCAAGGGCCCCATGCTGATGAAGGGCTACGTCAACAACCCAGAGGC
CACCAAGGAGTTGATCGACGAGGAGGGCTGGCTGCACACTGGTGACATCGGTTACTACGACGAAGAGAAG
CACTTCTTCATCGTTGACCGCCTGAAGTCCTTGATCAAGTACAAGGGCTACCAGGTTCCCCCCGCCGAGC
TCGAGAGCGTCCTGCTGCAGCACCCCTCCATTTTCGATGCCGGAGTGGCCGGTGTCCCCGATCCCGTGGC
TGGCGAGCTGCCAGGTGCCGTCGTCGTGCTGGAGTCCGGCAAGAACATGACCGAGAAGGAAGTGATGGAT
TACGTGGCCTCGCAAGTGTCCAACGCCAAGCGCCTGCGCGGCGGCGTGCGCTTCGTGGATGAGGTGCCCA
AGGGCCTCACCGGAAAGATCGACGGTCGCGCTATCCGCGAGATCCTCAAGAAGCCCGTGGCCAAGATGTG
AGCTTGGAATGGATCTTCGATCCCGATCGTTCAAACATTTGGCAATAAAGTTTCTTAAGATTGAATCCTG
TTGCCGGTCTTGCGACGATTATCATATAATTTCTGTTGAATTACGTTAAGCATGTAATAATTAACATGTA
ATGCATGACGTTATTTATGAGATGGGTTTTTATGATTAGAGTCCCGCAATTATACATTTAATACGCGATA
GAAAACAAAATATAGCGCGCAAACTAGGATAAATTATCGCGCGCGGTGTCATCTATGTTACTAGATCGGG
AATTGCCAAGCTAATTCTTGAAGATGAAAGGGCCTCGTGATACGCCTATTTTTATAGGTTAATGTCATGA
TAATAATGGTTTCTTAGACGTCAGGTGGCACTTTTCGGGGAAATGTGCGCGGAACCCCTATTTGTTTATT
TTTCTAAATACATTCAAATATGTATCCGCTCATGAGACAATAACCCTGATAAATGCTTCAATAATGGGAC
CGACTCGCGCTGTCATGAGACCGGATCCTGACAGGATATATTGGCGGGTAAACTAAGTCGCTGTATGTGT
TTGTTTGAGATCTCATGTGAGCAAAAGGCCAGCAAAAGGCCAGGAACCGTAAAAAGGCCGCGTTGCTGGC
GTTTTTCCATAGGCTCCGCCCCCCTGACGAGCATCACAAAAATCGACGCTCAAGTCAGAGGTGGCGAAAC
CCGACAGGACTATAAAGATACCAGGCGTTTCCCCCTGGAAGCTCCCTCGTGCGCTCTCCTGTTCCGACCC
TGCCGCTTACCGGATACCTGTCCGCCTTTCTCCCTTCGGGAAGCGTGGCGCTTTCTCATAGCTCACGCTG
TAGGTATCTCAGTTCGGTGTAGGTCGTTCGCTCCAAGCTGGGCTGTGTGCACGAACCCCCCGTTCAGCCC
GACCGCTGCGCCTTATCCGGTAACTATCGTCTTGAGTCCAACCCGGTAAGACACGACTTATCGCCACTGG
CAGCAGCCACTGGTAACAGGATTAGCAGAGCGAGGTATGTAGGCGGTGCTACAGAGTTCTTGAAGTGGTG
GCCTAACTACGGCTACACTAGAAGAACAGTATTTGGTATCTGCGCTCTGCTGAAGCCAGTTACCTTCGGA
AGAAGAGTTGGTAGCTCTTGATCCGGCAAACAAACCACCGCTGGTAGCGGTGGTTTTTTTGTTTGCAAGC
AGCAGATTACGCGCAGAAAAAAAGGATCTCAAGAAGATCCTTTGATCTTTTCTACGGGGTCTGACGCTCA
GTGGAACGAAAACTCACGTTAAGGGATTTTGGTCATGAGATTATCAAAAAGGATCTTCACCTAGATCCTT
TTAAATTAAAAATGAAGTTTTAAATCAATCTAAAGTATATATGTGTAACATTGGTCTAGTGATTATTTGC
CGACTACCTTGGTGATCTCGCCTTTCACGTAGTGGACAAATTCTTCCAACTGATCTGCGCGCGAGGCCAA
GCGATCTTCTTCTTGTCCAAGATAAGCCTGTCTAGCTTCAAGTATGACGGGCTGATACTGGGCCGGCAGG
CGCTCCATTGCCCAGTCGGCAGCGACATCCTTCGGCGCGATTTTGCCGGTTACTGCGCTGTACCAAATGC
GGGACAACGTAAGCACTACATTTCGCTCATCACCAGCCCAGTCGGGCGGCGAGTTCCATAGCGTTAAGGT
TTCATTTAGCGCCTCAAATAGATCCTGTTCAGGAACCGGATCAAAGAGTTCCTCCGCCGCTGGACCTACC
AAGGCAACGCTATGTTCTCTTGCTTTTGTCAGCAAGATAGCCAGATCAATGTCGATCGTGGCTGGCTCGA
AGATACCTGCAAGAATGTCATTGCGCTGCCATTCTCCAAATTGCAGTTCGCGCTTAGCTGGATAACGCCA
CGGAATGATGTCGTCGTGCACAACAATGGTGACTTCTACAGCGCGGAGAATCTCGCTCTCTCCAGGGGAA
GCCGAAGTTTCCAAAAGGTCGTTGATCAAAGCTCGCCGCGTTGTTTCATCAAGCCTTACGGTCACCGTAA
CCAGCAAATCAATATCACTGTGTGGCTTCAGGCCGCCATCCACTGCGGAGCCGTACAAATGTACGGCCAG
CAACGTCGGTTCGAGATGGCGCTCGATGACGCCAACTACCTCTGATAGTTGAGTCGATACTTCGGCGATC
ACCGCTTCCCTCATAATGTTTAACTTTGTTTTAGGGCGACTGCCCTGCTGCGTAACATCGTTGCTGCTCC
ATAACATCAAACATCGACCCACGGCGTAACGCGCTTGCTGCTTGGATGCCCGAGGCATAGACTGTACCCC
AAAAAAACAGTCATAACAAGCCATGAAAACCGCCACTGCGCCGTTACCACCGCTGCGTTCGGTCAAGGTT
CTGGACCAGTTGCGTGAGCGCATACGCTACTTGCATTACAGCTTACGAACCGAACAGGCTTATGTCCACT
GGGTTCGTGCCTTCATCCGTTTCCACGGTGTGCGTCACCCGGCAACCTTGGGTAGCAGCGAAGTCGAGGC
ATTTCTGTCCTGGCTGGAACACCCCTTGTATTACTGTTTATGTAAGCAGACAGTTTTATTGTTCATGATG
ATATATTTTTATCTTGTGCAATGTAACATCAGAGATTTTGAGACACAACGTGGCTTTGTTGAATAAATCG
AACTTTTGCTGAGTTGAAGGATCAGATCACGCATCTTCCCGACAACGCAGACCGTTCCGTGGCAAAGCAA
AAGTTCAAAATCACCAACTGGTCCACCTACAACAAAGCTCTCATCAACCGTGGCTCCCTCACTTTCTGGC
TGGATGATGGGGCGATTCAGGCGATCCCCATCCAACAGCCCGCCGTCGAGCGGGCTTTTTTATCCCCGGA
AGCCTGTGGATAGAGGGTAGTTATCCACGTGAAACCGCTAATGCCCCGCAAAGCCTTGATTCACGGGGCT
TTCCGGCCCGCTCCAAAAACTATCCACGTGAAATCGCTAATCAGGGTACGTGAAATCGCTAATCGGAGTA
CGTGAAATCGCTAATAAGGTCACGTGAAATCGCTAATCAAAAAGGCACGTGAGAACGCTAATAGCCCTTT
CAGATCAACAGCTTGCAAACACCCCTCGCTCCGGCAAGTAGTTACAGCAAGTAGTATGTTCAATTAGCTT
TTCAATTATGAATATATATATCAATTATTGGTCGCCCTTGGCTTGTGGACAATGCGCTACGCGCACCGGC
TCCGCCCGTGGACAACCGCAAGCGGTTGCCCACCGTCGAGCGCCTTTGCCCACAACCCGGCGGCCGGCCG
CAACAGATCGTTTTATAAATTTTTTTTTTTGAAAAAGAAAAAGCCCGAAAGGCGGCAACCTCTCGGGCTT
CTGGATTTCCGATCCCCGGAATTAGATCTTGGCAGGATATATTGTGGTG
